>Addgene plasmid #130906 | pCMV-Sport6-CD9-pHuji | addgene full sequence | sequence record 272543 | Addgene NGS Result
CCGTCGTTTTACAACGTCGTGACTGGGAAAACTGCTAGCTTGGGATCTTTGTGAAGGAACCTTACTTCTG
TGGTGTGACATAATTGGACAAACTACCTACAGAGATTTAAAGCTCTAAGGTAAATATAAAATTTTTAAGT
GTATAATGTGTTAAACTAGCTGCATATGCTTGCTGCTTGAGAGTTTTGCTTACTGAGTATGATTTATGAA
AATATTATACACAGGAGCTAGTGATTCTAATTGTTTGTGTATTTTAGATTCACAGTCCCAAGGCTCATTT
CAGGCCCCTCAGTCCTCACAGTCTGTTCATGATCATAATCAGCCATACCACATTTGTAGAGGTTTTACTT
GCTTTAAAAAACCTCCCACACCTCCCCCTGAACCTGAAACATAAAATGAATGCAATTGTTGTTGTTAACT
TGTTTATTGCAGCTTATAATGGTTACAAATAAAGCAATAGCATCACAAATTTCACAAATAAAGCATTTTT
TTCACTGCATTCTAGTTGTGGTTTGTCCAAACTCATCAATGTATCTTATCATGTCTGGATCGATCCTGCA
TTAATGAATCGGCCAACGCGCGGGGAGAGGCGGTTTGCGTATTGGGCGCTCTTCCGCTTCCTCGCTCACT
GACTCGCTGCGCTCGGTCGTTCGGCTGCGGCGAGCGGTATCAGCTCACTCAAAGGCGGTAATACGGTTAT
CCACAGAATCAGGGGATAACGCAGGAAAGAACATGTGAGCAAAAGGCCAGCAAAAGGCCAGGAACCGTAA
AAAGGCCGCGTTGCTGGCGTTTTTCCATAGGCTCCGCCCCCCTGACGAGCATCACAAAAATCGACGCTCA
AGTCAGAGGTGGCGAAACCCGACAGGACTATAAAGATACCAGGCGTTTCCCCCTGGAAGCTCCCTCGTGC
GCTCTCCTGTTCCGACCCTGCCGCTTACCGGATACCTGTCCGCCTTTCTCCCTTCGGGAAGCGTGGCGCT
TTCTCATAGCTCACGCTGTAGGTATCTCAGTTCGGTGTAGGTCGTTCGCTCCAAGCTGGGCTGTGTGCAC
GAACCCCCCGTTCAGCCCGACCGCTGCGCCTTATCCGGTAACTATCGTCTTGAGTCCAACCCGGTAAGAC
ACGACTTATCGCCACTGGCAGCAGCCACTGGTAACAGGATTAGCAGAGCGAGGTATGTAGGCGGTGCTAC
AGAGTTCTTGAAGTGGTGGCCTAACTACGGCTACACTAGAAGAACAGTATTTGGTATCTGCGCTCTGCTG
AAGCCAGTTACCTTCGGAAAAAGAGTTGGTAGCTCTTGATCCGGCAAACAAACCACCGCTGGTAGCGGTG
GTTTTTTTGTTTGCAAGCAGCAGATTACGCGCAGAAAAAAAGGATCTCAAGAAGATCCTTTGATCTTTTC
TACGGGGTCTGACGCTCAGTGGAACGAAAACTCACGTTAAGGGATTTTGGTCATGCCATAACTTCGTATA
GCATACATTATACGAAGTTATGGCATGAGATTATCAAAAAGGATCTTCACCTAGATCCTTTTAAATTAAA
AATGAAGTTTTAAATCAATCTAAAGTATATATGAGTAAACTTGGTCTGACAGTTACCAATGCTTAATCAG
TGAGGCACCTATCTCAGCGATCTGTCTATTTCGTTCATCCATAGTTGCCTGACTCCCCGTCGTGTAGATA
ACTACGATACGGGAGGGCTTACCATCTGGCCCCAGTGCTGCAATGATACCGCGAGACCCACGCTCACCGG
CTCCAGATTTATCAGCAATAAACCAGCCAGCCGGAAGGGCCGAGCGCAGAAGTGGTCCTGCAACTTTATC
CGCCTCCATCCAGTCTATTAATTGTTGCCGGGAAGCTAGAGTAAGTAGTTCGCCAGTTAATAGTTTGCGC
AACGTTGTTGCCATTGCTACAGGCATCGTGGTGTCACGCTCGTCGTTTGGTATGGCTTCATTCAGCTCCG
GTTCCCAACGATCAAGGCGAGTTACATGATCCCCCATGTTGTGCAAAAAAGCGGTTAGCTCCTTCGGTCC
TCCGATCGTTGTCAGAAGTAAGTTGGCCGCAGTGTTATCACTCATGGTTATGGCAGCACTGCATAATTCT
CTTACTGTCATGCCATCCGTAAGATGCTTTTCTGTGACTGGTGAGTACTCAACCAAGTCATTCTGAGAAT
AGTGTATGCGGCGACCGAGTTGCTCTTGTCCGGCGTCAATACGGGATAATACCGCGCCACATAGCAGAAC
TTTAAAAGTGCTCATCATTGGAAAACGTTCTTCGGGGCGAAAACTCTCAAGGATCTTACCGCTGTTGAGA
TCCAGTTCGATGTAACCCACTCGTGCACCCAACTGATCTTCAGCATCTTTTACTTTCACCAGCGTTTCTG
GGTGAGCAAAAACAGGAAGGCAAAATGCCGCAAAAAAGGGAATAAGGGCGACACGGAAATGTTGAATACT
CATACTCTTCCTTTTTCAATATTATTGAAGCATTTATCAGGGTTATTGTCTCATGCCAGGGGTGGGCACA
CATATTTGATACCAGCGATCCCTACACAGCACATAATTCAATGCGACTTCCCTCTATCGCACATCTTAGA
CCTTTATTCTCCCTCCAGCACACATCGAAGCTGCCGAGCAAGCCGTTCTCACCAGTCCAAGACCTGGCAT
GAGCGGATACATATTTGAATGTATTTAGAAAAATAAACAAATAGGGGTTCCGCGCACATTTCCCCGAAAA
GTGCCACCTGACGTCTAAGAAACCATTATTATCATGACATTAACCTATAAAAATAGGCGTATTACGAGGC
CCTTTCACGCATTAGATGCATGTCGTTACATAACTTACGGTAAATGGCCCGCCTGGCTGACCGCCCAACG
ACCCCCGCCCATTGACGTCAATAATGACGTATGTTCCCATAGTAACGCCAATAGGGACTTTCCATTGACG
TCAATGGGTGGAGTATTTACGGTAAACTGCCCACTTGGCAGTACATCAAGTGTATCATATGCCAAGTACG
CCCCCTATTGACGTCAATGACGGTAAATGGCCCGCCTGGCATTATGCCCAGTACATGACCTTATGGGACT
TTCCTACTTGGCAGTACATCTACGTATTAGTCATCGCTATTACCATGGTGATGCGGTTTTGGCAGTACAT
CAATGGGCGTGGATAGCGGTTTGACTCACGGGGATTTCCAAGTCTCCACCCCATTGACGTCAATGGGAGT
TTGTTTTGGCACCAAAATCAACGGGACTTTCCAAAATGTCGTAACAACTCCGCCCCATTGACGCAAATGG
GCGGTAGGCGTGTACGGTGGGAGGTCTATATAAGCAGAGCTCGTTTAGTGAACCGTCAGATCGCCTGGAG
ACGCCATCCACGCTGTTTTGACCTCCATAGAAGACACCGGGACCGATCCAGCCTCCGGACTCTAGCCTAG
GCCGCGGGACGGATAACAATTTCACACAGGAAACAGCTATGACCATTAGGCCTATTTAGGTGACACTATA
GAACAAGTTTGTACAAAAAAGCAGGCTGGTACCGGTCCGGAATTCCATGCCGGTCAAAGGAGGCACCAAG
TGCATCAAATACCTGCTGTTCGGATTTAACTTCATCTTCTGGCTTGCCGGGATTGCTGTCCTTGCCATTG
GACTATGGCTCCGATTCGACTCTCAGACCAAGAGCATCTTCGAGCAAGAAACTAATAGATCTATGGTGAG
CAAGGGCGAGGAGAATAACATGGCCATCATCAAGGAGTTCATGCGCTTCAAGGTGCACATGGAGGGCTCC
GTGAACGGCCACGAGTTCGAGATCGAGGGCGAGGGCGAGGGCCGCCCCTACGAGGCCTTTCAGACCGCTA
AGCTGAAGGTGACCAAGGGTGGCCCCCTGCCCTTCGCCTGGGACATCCTGTCCCCTCAGTTCATGTACGG
CTCCAAGGTCTACATTAAGCACCCAGCCGACATCCCCGACTACTTCAAGCTGTCCTTCCCCGAGGGCTTC
AGGTGGGAGCGCGTGATGAACTTCGAGGACGGCGGCATTATTCACGTTAACCAGGACTCCTCCCTGCAGG
ACGGCGTGTTCATCTACAAGGTGAAGCTGCGCGGCACCAACTTCCCCTCCGACGGCCCCGTAATGCAGAA
GAAGACCATGGGCTGGGAGGCCTCCGAGGAGCGGATGTACCCCGAGGACGGCGCCCTGAAGAGCGAGATT
AAGTATAGGCTGAAGCTGAAGGACGGCGGCCACTACGCCGCCGAGGTCAAGACCACCTACAAGGCCAAGA
AGCCCGTGCAGCTGCCCGGCGCCTACATCGTGGACATCAAGTTGGACATCGTGTCCCACAACGAGGACTA
CACCATCGTGGAACAGTACGAACGCGCCGAGGGCCGCCACTCCACCGGCGGCATGGACGAGCTGTACAAG
AGATCTAATAATAATTCCAGCTTCTACACAGGAGTCTATATTCTGATCGGAGCCGGCGCCCTCATGATGC
TGGTGGGCTTCCTGGGCTGCTGCGGGGCTGTGCAGGAGTCCCAGTGCATGCTGGGACTGTTCTTCGGCTT
CCTCTTGGTGATATTCGCCATTGAAATAGCTGCGGCCATCTGGGGATATTCCCACAAGGATGAGGTGATT
AAGGAAGTCCAGGAGTTTTACAAGGACACCTACAACAAGCTGAAAACCAAGGATGAGCCCCAGCGGGAAA
CGCTGAAAGCCATCCACTATGCGTTGAACTGCTGTGGTTTGGCTGGGGGCGTGGAACAGTTTATCTCAGA
CATCTGCCCCAAGAAGGACGTACTCGAAACCTTCACCGTGAAGTCCTGTCCTGATGCCATCAAAGAGGTC
TTCGACAATAAATTCCACATCATCGGCGCAGTGGGCATCGGCATTGCCGTGGTCATGATATTTGGCATGA
TCTTCAGTATGATCTTGTGCTGTGCTATCCGCAGGAACCGCGAGATGGTCTAGGTCTAGAGTATCCCTCG
AGGGGCCCAAGCTTACGCGTACCCAGCTTTCTTGTACAAAGTGGTCCCTATAGTGAGTCGTATTATAAGC
TAGGCACTGG
Features (pLannotate 1.2.2; 20 found; start..end, strand, type, name):
     44..158     +  intron         large T intron (fragment): SV40 (simian virus 40) large T antigen intron
    232..257     +  intron         small t intron (fragment): SV40 (simian virus 40) small t antigen intron
    257..394     +  CDS            large T antigen (fragment): large T antigen from SV40 (simian virus 40)
    417..551     +  polyA_signal   SV40 poly(A) signal: SV40 polyadenylation signal
    556..609     -  CDS            lacI (fragment): lac repressor; lacI; The lac repressor binds to the lac operator to inhibit transcription in E. coli. This inhibition can be relieved by adding lactose or isopropyl-β-D-thiogalactopyranoside (IPTG).
    792..1380    -  rep_origin     ori: high-copy-number ColE1/pMB1/pBR322/pUC origin of replication
   1458..1491    +  protein_bind   loxP: Cre-mediated recombination occurs in the 8-bp core sequence (GCATACAT). Cre recombinase
   1593..2453    -  CDS            AmpR: β-lactamase; bla; confers resistance to ampicillin, carbenicillin, and related antibiotics
   2454..2505    -  promoter       AmpR promoter (fragment): bla
   2658..2714    -  promoter       AmpR promoter (fragment): bla
   2824..3127    +  enhancer       CMV enhancer: human cytomegalovirus immediate early enhancer
   3128..3331    +  promoter       CMV promoter: human cytomegalovirus (CMV) immediate early promoter
   3484..3502    +  promoter       SP6 promoter: promoter for bacteriophage SP6 RNA polymerase
   3503..3527    +  protein_bind   attB1: mutant version of attB; recombination site for the Gateway® BP reaction BP Clonase™
   3556..3672    +  CDS            Tspan2 (fragment): TSN2_MOUSE - Experimental evidence at protein level: Swiss-Prot protein existence level 1. May play a role in signalling in oligodendrocytes in the early stages of their terminal differentiation into myelin-forming glia and may also function in stabilizing the mature sheath. From Mus musculus (Mouse).
   3703..4410    +  CDS            mApple: mApple is a basic (constitutively fluorescent) red fluorescent protein published in 2008, derived from Discosoma sp.. It is reported to be a rapidly-maturing monomer with high acid sensitivity.
   4432..4950    +  CDS            Tspan2 (fragment): TSN2_MOUSE - Experimental evidence at protein level: Swiss-Prot protein existence level 1. May play a role in signalling in oligodendrocytes in the early stages of their terminal differentiation into myelin-forming glia and may also function in stabilizing the mature sheath. From Mus musculus (Mouse).
   4991..5015    -  protein_bind   attB2: mutant version of attB; recombination site for the Gateway® BP reaction BP Clonase™
   5017..5035    -  promoter       T7 promoter: promoter for bacteriophage T7 RNA polymerase
   5045..32      +  CDS            lacZα (fragment) (across the origin): LacZα fragment of β-galactosidase; lacZ fragment
