[The description below was written by a language model from this plasmid's Addgene catalogue record and pLannotate feature annotations shown in this document.]
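Description:
pCMV-Sport6-CD9-pHuji is a mammalian expression plasmid built on the Invitrogen pCMV-Sport6 backbone. It is propagated in E. coli at high copy from a ColE1/pUC-type origin and selected with ampicillin through the β-lactamase gene. Expression in mammalian cells is driven by the human cytomegalovirus immediate-early enhancer and promoter. Transcripts are processed by downstream SV40 sequences, which comprise small t and large T intron fragments and the SV40 polyadenylation signal. The cloning region keeps the usual backbone elements: flanking SP6 and T7 phage promoters, Gateway attB1 and attB2 sites, and a loxP site near the origin. The insert was placed between EcoRI and XbaI sites, both of which remain intact.

The payload is human CD9, a tetraspanin, with the red fluorescent protein pHuji inserted between Asn50 and Asn51 in its first extracellular loop. The feature table fits this design: a full-length fluorescent protein coding sequence interrupts two tetraspanin fragments. The automated annotation labels these fragments by homology as mouse Tspan2 and labels the fluorophore as mApple, the protein from which pHuji is derived; the catalogue identifies them as human CD9 and pHuji. Because pHuji is pH-sensitive and sits in an extracellular (lumenal) loop, it is expected to be dim in acidic multivesicular bodies and to brighten on exposure to the neutral extracellular medium. This supports the stated purpose of visualising multivesicular body–plasma membrane fusion, and so exosome release, in living cells. The annotated sequence record is 5,050 nt, shorter than the 5,767 bp total size given in the catalogue, and the record does not explain this difference.
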