Addgene plasmid #130906: pCMV-Sport6-CD9-pHuji
Purpose: Expression of CD9-pHuji for visualization of multivesicular body-plasma membrane fusion.
Depositing lab: DM Pegtel. Publication: Quantifying exosome secretion from single cells reveals a modulatory role for GPCR signaling. Verweij FJ, Bebelman MP, Jimenez CR, Garcia-Vallejo JJ, Janssen H, Neefjes J, Knol JC, de Goeij-de Haas R, Piersma SR, Baglio SR, Verhage M, Middeldorp JM, Zomer A, van Rheenen J, Coppolino MG, Hurbain I, Raposo G, Smit MJ, Toonen RFG, van Niel G, Pegtel DM. J Cell Biol. 2018 Mar 5;217(3):1129-1142. doi: 10.1083/jcb.201703206. Epub 2018 Jan 16. PubMed 29339438.
Backbone
  Vector backbone: pCMV-sport6
  Backbone manufacturer: Invitrogen
  Backbone size w/o insert (bp): 4360
  Total vector size (bp): 5767
  Vector type: Mammalian Expression
Growth in bacteria
  Bacterial resistance: Ampicillin, 100 μg/mL
  Growth temperature: 37°C
  Growth strain: DH5alpha
  Copy number: High Copy
Gene/Insert
  Gene/Insert name: CD9-pHuji
  Species: H. sapiens (human), Synthetic
  Insert size (bp): 1407
  Mutation: pHuji inserted between Asn50 and Asn51 in extracellular loop 1
  Entrez Gene: CD9 (a.k.a. BTCC-1, DRAP-27, MIC3, MRP-1, TSPAN-29, TSPAN29)
  Promoter: CMV
  Tag / fusion protein: pHuji
  Cloning method: Restriction Enzyme; 5′ cloning site EcoRI (not destroyed); 3′ cloning site XbaI (not destroyed)
  Sequencing primers: 5′ GAGCGGATAACAATTTCACACAGG; 3′ AATACGACTCACTATAG
Terms and licenses: Academic/Nonprofit Terms; Industry Terms: Not Available to Industry
How to cite: pCMV-Sport6-CD9-pHuji was a gift from DM Pegtel (Addgene plasmid # 130906 ; http://n2t.net/addgene:130906 ; RRID:Addgene_130906)
