>Addgene plasmid #130906 | pCMV-Sport6-CD9-pHuji | depositor partial sequence | sequence record 251139 | CD9-pHuji
ATGCCGGTCAAAGGAGGCACCAAGTGCATCAAATACCTGCTGTTCGGATTTAACTTCATCTTCTGGCTTG
CCGGGATTGCTGTCCTTGCCATTGGACTATGGCTCCGATTCGACTCTCAGACCAAGAGCATCTTCGAGCA
AGAAACTAATAGATCTATGGTGAGCAAGGGCGAGGAGAATAACATGGCCATCATCAAGGAGTTCATGCGC
TTCAAGGTGCACATGGAGGGCTCCGTGAACGGCCACGAGTTCGAGATCGAGGGCGAGGGCGAGGGCCGCC
CCTACGAGGCCTTTCAGACCGCTAAGCTGAAGGTGACCAAGGGTGGCCCCCTGCCCTTCGCCTGGGACAT
CCTGTCCCCTCAGTTCATGTACGGCTCCAAGGTCTACATTAAGCACCCAGCCGACATCCCCGACTACTTC
AAGCTGTCCTTCCCCGAGGGCTTCAGGTGGGAGCGCGTGATGAACTTCGAGGACGGCGGCATTATTCACG
TTAACCAGGACTCCTCCCTGCAGGACGGCGTGTTCATCTACAAGGTGAAGCTGCGCGGCACCAACTTCCC
CTCCGACGGCCCCGTAATGCAGAAGAAGACCATGGGCTGGGAGGCCTCCGAGGAGCGGATGTACCCCGAG
GACGGCGCCCTGAAGAGCGAGATTAAGTATAGGCTGAAGCTGAAGGACGGCGGCCACTACGCCGCCGAGG
TCAAGACCACCTACAAGGCCAAGAAGCCCGTGCAGCTGCCCGGCGCCTACATCGTGGACATCAAGTTGGA
CATCGTGTCCCACAACGAGGACTACACCATCGTGGAACAGTACGAACGCGCCGAGGGCCGCCACTCCACC
GGCGGCATGGACGAGCTGTACAAGAGATCTAATAATAATTCCAGCTTCTACACAGGAGTCTATATTCTGA
TCGGAGCCGGCGCCCTCATGATGCTGGTGGGCTTCCTGGGCTGCTGCGGGGCTGTGCAGGAGTCCCAGTG
CATGCTGGGACTGTTCTTCGGCTTCCTCTTGGTGATATTCGCCATTGAAATAGCTGCGGCCATCTGGGGA
TATTCCCACAAGGATGAGGTGATTAAGGAAGTCCAGGAGTTTTACAAGGACACCTACAACAAGCTGAAAA
CCAAGGATGAGCCCCAGCGGGAAACGCTGAAAGCCATCCACTATGCGTTGAACTGCTGTGGTTTGGCTGG
GGGCGTGGAACAGTTTATCTCAGACATCTGCCCCAAGAAGGACGTACTCGAAACCTTCACCGTGAAGTCC
TGTCCTGATGCCATCAAAGAGGTCTTCGACAATAAATTCCACATCATCGGCGCAGTGGGCATCGGCATTG
CCGTGGTCATGATATTTGGCATGATCTTCAGTATGATCTTGTGCTGTGCTATCCGCAGGAACCGCGAGAT
GGTCTAG
